Addgene plasmid #185488: pCMV-T7-NLS(SV40)-anCas(BCA)-BPNLS(SV40)-P2A-EGFP (LTH1384)
Purpose: CMV and T7 promoter expression plasmid for human codon usage anCas(BCA) with an N-terminal NLS, C-terminal bi-partite NLS, and P2A-eGFP
Depositing lab: Benjamin Kleinstiver & Raul Perez-Jimenez. Depositing organization: Massachusetts General Hospital. Publication: Evolution of CRISPR-associated endonucleases as inferred from resurrected proteins. Alonso-Lerma B, Jabalera Y, Samperio S, Morin M, Fernandez A, Hille LT, Silverstein RA, Quesada-Ganuza A, Reifs A, Fernandez-Penalver S, Benitez Y, Soletto L, Gavira JA, Diaz A, Vranken W, Sanchez-Mejias A, Guell M, Mojica FJM, Kleinstiver BP, Moreno-Pelayo MA, Montoliu L, Perez-Jimenez R. Nat Microbiol. 2023 Jan;8(1):77-90. doi: 10.1038/s41564-022-01265-y. Epub 2023 Jan 2. PubMed 36593295.
Backbone
  Vector backbone: pcDNA3.1(+)
  Vector type: Mammalian Expression ; in vitro transcription; T7 promoter
  Selectable markers: Neomycin (select with G418)
Growth in bacteria
  Bacterial resistance: Ampicillin, 100 μg/mL
  Growth temperature: 37°C
  Growth strain: DH5alpha
  Copy number: High Copy
Gene/Insert
  Gene/Insert name: human codon usage NLS-anCas(BCA)-BPNLS-P2A-eGFP (alt name: LTH1384)
  Species: Synthetic
  Promoter: CMV and T7
  Tag / fusion protein: NLS (N terminal on insert); BPNLS-P2A-eGFP (C terminal on insert)
  Cloning method: Gibson Cloning
  Sequencing primers: 5′ oBK6928 - CCAAGTCTCCACCCCATTGACG; 3′ oBK48 - GCAGAATTCCACCACACTGG
Terms and licenses: Academic/Nonprofit Terms; Industry Terms: Not Available to Industry
Depositor comments: Please visit https://www.biorxiv.org/content/10.1101/2022.03.30.485982v2 for bioRxiv preprint.
How to cite: pCMV-T7-NLS(SV40)-anCas(BCA)-BPNLS(SV40)-P2A-EGFP (LTH1384) was a gift from Benjamin Kleinstiver & Raul Perez-Jimenez (Addgene plasmid # 185488 ; http://n2t.net/addgene:185488 ; RRID:Addgene_185488)
