[The description below was written by a language model from this plasmid's Addgene catalogue record and pLannotate feature annotations shown in this document.]
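Description:
pCMV-T7-NLS(SV40)-anCas(BCA)-BPNLS(SV40)-P2A-EGFP (LTH1384) is a roughly 10.4 kb mammalian expression plasmid built on the pcDNA3.1(+) backbone. It carries a synthetic, human codon usage open reading frame for anCas(BCA), an ancestral Cas endonuclease; the associated publication concerns resurrected (reconstructed) CRISPR-associated nucleases. The plasmid is maintained in E. coli at high copy through a ColE1/pUC-type origin with ampicillin selection via β-lactamase, and it also contains an f1 origin. For selection in mammalian cells, an SV40 early promoter drives the neomycin phosphotransferase gene, which confers G418 resistance and is terminated by an SV40 polyadenylation signal.

The expression cassette places the CMV immediate-early enhancer and promoter upstream of a T7 promoter, so the same insert can be transcribed in transfected mammalian cells or used as a template for in vitro transcription with T7 RNA polymerase. The nuclease carries an N-terminal SV40 NLS and a C-terminal bipartite NLS to direct it to the nucleus. It is followed by a P2A self-cleaving peptide and EGFP, with a bGH polyadenylation signal ending the transcript. The P2A element lets the nuclease and EGFP be produced as separate proteins from one message, so green fluorescence marks cells expressing the nuclease without a fused reporter.

The automated annotation labels the roughly 4 kb coding region as Cas9 by similarity to a Streptococcus mutans protein, which reflects homology rather than identity. Short hits to an HIV-1 LTR, ble, lacI and bom are small fragments, probably backbone remnants or annotation artefacts. No guide RNA cassette is annotated, so a guide would presumably be supplied separately. The record supports use for testing ancestral nuclease activity in human cells.
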