Features (pLannotate 1.2.2; 21 found; start..end, strand, type, name):
    169..960     +  CDS            neo: KKA2_KLEPN - Also known as kan, nptII. Experimental evidence at protein level: Swiss-Prot protein existence level 1. Resistance to kanamycin, neomycin, paromomycin, ribostamycin, butirosin and gentamicin B. From Klebsiella pneumoniae.
    984..1142    +  CDS            ble (fragment): BLE_KLEPN - Experimental evidence at protein level: Swiss-Prot protein existence level 1. Binding protein with a strong affinity to the bleomycin family of antibiotics. Binds to CL990; an antimitotic-antibiotic compound. From Klebsiella pneumoniae.
   1137..1258    +  polyA_signal   SV40 poly(A) signal: SV40 polyadenylation signal
   1331..1347    -  protein_bind   lac operator: The lac repressor binds to the lac operator to inhibit transcription in E. coli. This inhibition can be relieved by adding lactose or isopropyl-β-D-thiogalactopyranoside (IPTG). lac repressor encoded by lacI
   1355..1385    -  promoter       lac promoter: promoter for the E. coli lac operon
   1400..1421    -  protein_bind   CAP binding site: CAP binding activates transcription in the presence of cAMP. E. coli catabolite activator protein
   1434..1526    -  CDS            lacI (fragment): lac repressor; lacI; The lac repressor binds to the lac operator to inhibit transcription in E. coli. This inhibition can be relieved by adding lactose or isopropyl-β-D-thiogalactopyranoside (IPTG).
   1709..2297    -  rep_origin     ori: high-copy-number ColE1/pMB1/pBR322/pUC origin of replication
   2468..3328    -  CDS            AmpR: β-lactamase; bla; confers resistance to ampicillin, carbenicillin, and related antibiotics
   3329..3433    -  promoter       AmpR promoter: bla
   3492..3544    -  misc_feature   bom (fragment): basis of mobility region from pBR322
   3699..4078    +  enhancer       CMV enhancer: human cytomegalovirus immediate early enhancer
   4079..4282    +  promoter       CMV promoter: human cytomegalovirus (CMV) immediate early promoter
   4278..4311    +  LTR            5' LTR (truncated) (fragment): truncated 5' long terminal repeat (LTR) from HIV-1
   4327..4345    +  promoter       T7 promoter: promoter for bacteriophage T7 RNA polymerase
   4401..8420    +  CDS            cas9: CAS9_STRMU - Also known as csn1. Experimental evidence at protein level: Swiss-Prot protein existence level 1. CRISPR (clustered regularly interspaced short palindromic repeat) is an adaptive immune system that provides protection against mobile genetic elements (viruses, transposable elements and conjugative plasmids). CRISPR clusters contain spacers, sequences complementary to antecedent mobile elements, and target invading nucleic acids. CRISPR clusters are transcribed and processed into CRISPR RNA (crRNA). In type II CRISPR systems correct processing of pre-crRNA requires a trans- encoded
   8562..9278    +  CDS            EGFP: EGFP is a basic (constitutively fluorescent) green fluorescent protein published in 1996, derived from Aequorea victoria. It is reported to be a rapidly-maturing weak dimer with moderate acid sensitivity.
   9450..9674    +  polyA_signal   bGH poly(A) signal: bovine growth hormone polyadenylation signal
   9678..9699    +  promoter       SV40 promoter (fragment): SV40 enhancer and early promoter
   9720..10148   +  rep_origin     f1 ori (sequence partly withheld): f1 bacteriophage origin of replication; arrow indicates direction of (+) strand synthesis
  10162..102     +  promoter       SV40 promoter (across the origin): SV40 enhancer and early promoter
>Addgene plasmid #185488 | pCMV-T7-NLS(SV40)-anCas(BCA)-BPNLS(SV40)-P2A-EGFP (LTH1384) | addgene full sequence | sequence record 362671 | Addgene NGS Result
TGACTAATTTTTTTTATTTATGCAGAGGCCGAGGCCGCCTCTGCCTCTGAGCTATTCCAGAAGTAGTGAG
GAGGCTTTTTTGGAGGCCTAGGCTTTTGCAAAAAGCTCCCGGGAGCTTGTATATCCATTTTCGGATCTGA
TCAAGAGACAGGATGAGGATCGTTTCGCATGATTGAACAAGATGGATTGCACGCAGGTTCTCCGGCCGCT
TGGGTGGAGAGGCTATTCGGCTATGACTGGGCACAACAGACAATCGGCTGCTCTGATGCCGCCGTGTTCC
GGCTGTCAGCGCAGGGGCGCCCGGTTCTTTTTGTCAAGACCGACCTGTCCGGTGCCCTGAATGAACTGCA
GGACGAGGCAGCGCGGCTATCGTGGCTGGCCACGACGGGCGTTCCTTGCGCAGCTGTGCTCGACGTTGTC
ACTGAAGCGGGAAGGGACTGGCTGCTATTGGGCGAAGTGCCGGGGCAGGATCTCCTGTCATCTCACCTTG
CTCCTGCCGAGAAAGTATCCATCATGGCTGATGCAATGCGGCGGCTGCATACGCTTGATCCGGCTACCTG
CCCATTCGACCACCAAGCGAAACATCGCATCGAGCGAGCACGTACTCGGATGGAAGCCGGTCTTGTCGAT
CAGGATGATCTGGACGAAGAGCATCAGGGGCTCGCGCCAGCCGAACTGTTCGCCAGGCTCAAGGCGCGCA
TGCCCGACGGCGAGGATCTCGTCGTGACCCATGGCGATGCCTGCTTGCCGAATATCATGGTGGAAAATGG
CCGCTTTTCTGGATTCATCGACTGTGGCCGGCTGGGTGTGGCGGACCGCTATCAGGACATAGCGTTGGCT
ACCCGTGATATTGCTGAAGAGCTTGGCGGCGAATGGGCTGACCGCTTCCTCGTGCTTTACGGTATCGCCG
CTCCCGATTCGCAGCGCATCGCCTTCTATCGCCTTCTTGACGAGTTCTTCTGAGCGGGACTCTGGGGTTC
GAAATGACCGACCAAGCGACGCCCAACCTGCCATCACGAGATTTCGATTCCACCGCCGCCTTCTATGAAA
GGTTGGGCTTCGGAATCGTTTTCCGGGACGCCGGCTGGATGATCCTCCAGCGCGGGGATCTCATGCTGGA
GTTCTTCGCCCACCCCAACTTGTTTATTGCAGCTTATAATGGTTACAAATAAAGCAATAGCATCACAAAT
TTCACAAATAAAGCATTTTTTTCACTGCATTCTAGTTGTGGTTTGTCCAAACTCATCAATGTATCTTATC
ATGTCTGTATACCGTCGACCTCTAGCTAGAGCTTGGCGTAATCATGGTCATAGCTGTTTCCTGTGTGAAA
TTGTTATCCGCTCACAATTCCACACAACATACGAGCCGGAAGCATAAAGTGTAAAGCCTGGGGTGCCTAA
TGAGTGAGCTAACTCACATTAATTGCGTTGCGCTCACTGCCCGCTTTCCAGTCGGGAAACCTGTCGTGCC
AGCTGCATTAATGAATCGGCCAACGCGCGGGGAGAGGCGGTTTGCGTATTGGGCGCTCTTCCGCTTCCTC
GCTCACTGACTCGCTGCGCTCGGTCGTTCGGCTGCGGCGAGCGGTATCAGCTCACTCAAAGGCGGTAATA
CGGTTATCCACAGAATCAGGGGATAACGCAGGAAAGAACATGTGAGCAAAAGGCCAGCAAAAGGCCAGGA
ACCGTAAAAAGGCCGCGTTGCTGGCGTTTTTCCATAGGCTCCGCCCCCCTGACGAGCATCACAAAAATCG
ACGCTCAAGTCAGAGGTGGCGAAACCCGACAGGACTATAAAGATACCAGGCGTTTCCCCCTGGAAGCTCC
CTCGTGCGCTCTCCTGTTCCGACCCTGCCGCTTACCGGATACCTGTCCGCCTTTCTCCCTTCGGGAAGCG
TGGCGCTTTCTCATAGCTCACGCTGTAGGTATCTCAGTTCGGTGTAGGTCGTTCGCTCCAAGCTGGGCTG
TGTGCACGAACCCCCCGTTCAGCCCGACCGCTGCGCCTTATCCGGTAACTATCGTCTTGAGTCCAACCCG
GTAAGACACGACTTATCGCCACTGGCAGCAGCCACTGGTAACAGGATTAGCAGAGCGAGGTATGTAGGCG
GTGCTACAGAGTTCTTGAAGTGGTGGCCTAACTACGGCTACACTAGAAGAACAGTATTTGGTATCTGCGC
TCTGCTGAAGCCAGTTACCTTCGGAAAAAGAGTTGGTAGCTCTTGATCCGGCAAACAAACCACCGCTGGT
AGCGGTGGTTTTTTTGTTTGCAAGCAGCAGATTACGCGCAGAAAAAAAGGATCTCAAGAAGATCCTTTGA
TCTTTTCTACGGGGTCTGACGCTCAGTGGAACGAAAACTCACGTTAAGGGATTTTGGTCATGAGATTATC
AAAAAGGATCTTCACCTAGATCCTTTTAAATTAAAAATGAAGTTTTAAATCAATCTAAAGTATATATGAG
TAAACTTGGTCTGACAGTTACCAATGCTTAATCAGTGAGGCACCTATCTCAGCGATCTGTCTATTTCGTT
CATCCATAGTTGCCTGACTCCCCGTCGTGTAGATAACTACGATACGGGAGGGCTTACCATCTGGCCCCAG
TGCTGCAATGATACCGCGAGACCCACGCTCACCGGCTCCAGATTTATCAGCAATAAACCAGCCAGCCGGA
AGGGCCGAGCGCAGAAGTGGTCCTGCAACTTTATCCGCCTCCATCCAGTCTATTAATTGTTGCCGGGAAG
CTAGAGTAAGTAGTTCGCCAGTTAATAGTTTGCGCAACGTTGTTGCCATTGCTACAGGCATCGTGGTGTC
ACGCTCGTCGTTTGGTATGGCTTCATTCAGCTCCGGTTCCCAACGATCAAGGCGAGTTACATGATCCCCC
ATGTTGTGCAAAAAAGCGGTTAGCTCCTTCGGTCCTCCGATCGTTGTCAGAAGTAAGTTGGCCGCAGTGT
TATCACTCATGGTTATGGCAGCACTGCATAATTCTCTTACTGTCATGCCATCCGTAAGATGCTTTTCTGT
GACTGGTGAGTACTCAACCAAGTCATTCTGAGAATAGTGTATGCGGCGACCGAGTTGCTCTTGCCCGGCG
TCAATACGGGATAATACCGCGCCACATAGCAGAACTTTAAAAGTGCTCATCATTGGAAAACGTTCTTCGG
GGCGAAAACTCTCAAGGATCTTACCGCTGTTGAGATCCAGTTCGATGTAACCCACTCGTGCACCCAACTG
ATCTTCAGCATCTTTTACTTTCACCAGCGTTTCTGGGTGAGCAAAAACAGGAAGGCAAAATGCCGCAAAA
AAGGGAATAAGGGCGACACGGAAATGTTGAATACTCATACTCTTCCTTTTTCAATATTATTGAAGCATTT
ATCAGGGTTATTGTCTCATGAGCGGATACATATTTGAATGTATTTAGAAAAATAAACAAATAGGGGTTCC
GCGCACATTTCCCCGAAAAGTGCCACCTGACGTCGACGGATCGGGAGATCTCCCGATCCCCTATGGTGCA
CTCTCAGTACAATCTGCTCTGATGCCGCATAGTTAAGCCAGTATCTGCTCCCTGCTTGTGTGTTGGAGGT
CGCTGAGTAGTGCGCGAGCAAAATTTAAGCTACAACAAGGCAAGGCTTGACCGACAATTGCATGAAGAAT
CTGCTTAGGGTTAGGCGTTTTGCGCTGCTTCGCGATGTACGGGCCAGATATACGCGTTGACATTGATTAT
TGACTAGTTATTAATAGTAATCAATTACGGGGTCATTAGTTCATAGCCCATATATGGAGTTCCGCGTTAC
ATAACTTACGGTAAATGGCCCGCCTGGCTGACCGCCCAACGACCCCCGCCCATTGACGTCAATAATGACG
TATGTTCCCATAGTAACGCCAATAGGGACTTTCCATTGACGTCAATGGGTGGAGTATTTACGGTAAACTG
CCCACTTGGCAGTACATCAAGTGTATCATATGCCAAGTACGCCCCCTATTGACGTCAATGACGGTAAATG
GCCCGCCTGGCATTATGCCCAGTACATGACCTTATGGGACTTTCCTACTTGGCAGTACATCTACGTATTA
GTCATCGCTATTACCATGGTGATGCGGTTTTGGCAGTACATCAATGGGCGTGGATAGCGGTTTGACTCAC
GGGGATTTCCAAGTCTCCACCCCATTGACGTCAATGGGAGTTTGTTTTGGCACCAAAATCAACGGGACTT
TCCAAAATGTCGTAACAACTCCGCCCCATTGACGCAAATGGGCGGTAGGCGTGTACGGTGGGAGGTCTAT
ATAAGCAGAGCTCTCTGGCTAACTAGAGAACCCACTGCTTACTGGCTTATCGAAATTAATACGACTCACT
ATAGGGAGACCCAAGCTGGCTAGCGCCACCATGCCCAAGAAAAAGCGGAAGGTGCCCAAGATGAAGAAGG
ACTATTCTATCGGACTGGACATCGGCACAAACAGCGTGGGCTGGGCCGTGATCACAGACGACTACAAGGT
CGTGCGCAAGAAAATGAAGGTGCTGGGCAACACCGATAAAAAGAGCATCAAGAAAAACCTGTGGGGAGTG
AGACTGTTCGACTCTGGCGAAACCGCCGAGGATACAAGACTGAAGCGAACCACCAGACGGAGATACACCA
GAAGAAGAAACCGCATCTGCTACCTGCAGGAAATCTTCCAGGAAGAGATGAACAAGGTCGACGACAGCTT
CTTCCACCGCCTGGATGAAAGCTTCCTGGTGCCCGAGGATAAAAAGTACGACAGACACCCTATCTTTGGC
AACCTGGAAGAAGAAGTGGCCTACCATGAGCAATACCCTACCATCTACCACCTGCGGAAGCACCTCGCCG
ATTCTAGTGAGAAGGCCGATCTGAGACTGGTTTACCTGGCCCTGGCCCATATCATCAAATACAGAGGCCA
CTTCCTGATCGAAGGCGACCTGAACACCGAGAACACTGACGTGGAAGAGCTGTTCAAACAGTTCGTGCAG
GTGTACAACCAGACCTTCGAGGAACAACACCTGTCGGATGAGACCATCGACGTGGAGGAAATCCTGACAG
AAAAAGTGTCCAAGAGCAGACGGGCCGAGAACGTGCTGAAGCTATTTCCAAATGAGAAGAAAAACGGCCT
GTTTGGCCAGCTGATCAAGCTGATCGTTGGCCTGCAGGGCAACTTCAAGAAAGTGTTCGACCTCAGCGAG
GACGCCAAGCTCCAATTTTCTAAGGATACCTATGAGGAGGACCTGGAAAACCTTCTGGCCATGATCGGGG
ACGAGTACGCCGACCTGTTCCTGGCCGCCAAAAACCTGTACGACGCTATCCTGCTTTCTGGAATCCTGAC
CACAACCGATAATAACACCAAGGCCAAGCTGAGCGCCAGCATGATCAAGCGGTACGAGGAGCACCAGAAG
GACCTGGCACAACTGAAGCAGTTCATCAAAGAGCACCTGCCAGACAAGTACAATGAAATCTTCAGCGACT
CCAGCAAAAACGGCTATGCCGGCTACATCGAGGGCAAAACCAGCCAGGAGGATTTCTACAAGTACCTGAA
GAAGATCCTGTCTAAGATTGATGGCGCTGAATACTTCCTGGAGAAAATTGAACAGGAAAATTTTCTGAGG
AAGCAAAGAACCTTTGACAACGGCGTGATCCCGCACCAGATCCACCTGGAGGAGCTGAGAGCCATCCTGA
GGCGTCAGGGCAAGTACTACCCATTCCTCAAAGAGAACCAGGAGAAGATAGAGCAGATCCTGACATTTAG
AATCCCCTACTACGTGGGCCCACTGGCTAGAGGAAATAGCCGGTTCGCCTGGCTGACACGGAAGTCTGAC
GAGCCCATCACACCTTGGAACTTCGACGAAGTCGTGGACAAGGAGAAGTCCGCCGAGGCCTTCATCGAGA
GAATGACCAACTACGACACCTACCTGCCTAACGAAAAGGTACTGCCCAAACACAGCCTGCTGTACGAGAA
GTTCACCGTGTTCAACGAATTGACAAAGGTTCGGTACGTGACAGACCGGGGCAAGACCCAGAACTTCTCC
GCCGAGCAGAAGCAGGAGATCTTCGACGACCTGTTCAAGAAGAACCGGAAGGTCACAAAGAAAAAGCTGG
AGAACTATCTGAAGAAAGAATACGAGTACTTCGACAGCCCTGATATCACCGGAATTGAGGACGAGTTCAA
CGCCAGCCTGGGCACCTATCATGATCTGCTGAAGATCCTGAAGTCTAAGGACTTCCTGGACGATGAGGAA
AACGAGGAAATCCTGGAGGATATCGTGAAGATCCTGACCGTGTTCGAGGACAGAAAGATGATCAGAAAGC
GGCTGGAGAAATACAGCGACATCCTCACCGAGGAACAGTTGAAGAAGCTGGAGCGGCGGCACTACACAGG
CTGGGGCAGATTGAGCAGAAAGCTTATCAACGGCATCCGCGACAAACAGAGCGGCAAGACAATTTTAGAT
TACCTGATCGACGACGACAGCAGTAACCGGAACTTCATGCAGCTGATCAACGATGACAATTTGAGCTTTA
AGGAGGAAATCGAGAAGGCCCAGGTGATCGGAGAGACCGAGAACCTGCACGAGATAGTGCAAGACCTGCC
TGGCAGCCCTGCTATCAAGAAGGGCATCCTGCAGTCTCTGAAGATTGTGGACGAGCTCGTGAAGGTGATG
GGGCACGAACCTAAGAACATCGTGGTCGAAATGGCCAGAGAGAACCAGACGACCAGCAGGGGCAGACGGA
ACAGCAAGCAGCGGCTGAAGAGACTGGAGGAGGCTCTTAAGAACCTGGGCAGCAACCTGCTGAAAGAACA
CCCCGTGGACAATCAGCAGCTGCAGAACGACAGACTGTACCTATACTACCTGCAAAATGGCAAGGATATG
TACACAGGACAGGAGCTGGACATCGATAATCTGTCCAACTACGACATCGATCACATCATCCCCCAGAGTT
TCATCAAGGATAATAGCATCGATAACCGAGTGCTGGTGAGCAGCGAGGAAAATAGAGGCAAGTCTGATAA
TGTGCCTTCTAAGGAAGTTGTGAGAAAGATGAAATCTTTTTGGCAGAAACTGCTGAATGCTGGCCTGATC
AGCCAGAGAAAATTCGACAACCTGACAAAGGCTGAGAGAGGCGGCCTGACCGAAGACGACAAAGCTGGAT
TCATCAAGAGACAGCTGGTGGAAACAAGACAGATCACCAAGCACGTGGCCAACATCCTAGACAGCCGGTT
CAACACAGAGAAGGACGAGGAGGACAACACCATCAGAAACGTGAAGATTATCACCCTGAAGTCCAACCTG
GTGTCCCAGTTCAGAAAGGATTTCGGCCTGTACAAGGTTCGGGAAATTAACGACTACCACCACGCCCACG
ACGCCTACCTGAATGCCGTGGTGGGCACCGCCCTGCTGAAGAAGTATCCTCAACTGGAGCCTGAGTTCGT
GTACGGCGACTACCGGAAGAACAACGCCAGAGAGGAAAACAAGGCCACAGCCAAGAAGCACTTCTACAGC
AATATCATGAACTTCTTCGCCTCTGAAGTGAAGATTGCCGACGAAACCGGCGAGATCGTGTGGGACAAAG
AAAAGGACATAGCTACCGTGCGGAAGGTGCTGTCCTACCACCAGGTGAACATCGTGAAGAAAGTGGAGGT
GCAGAAGGGAGGATTCTCCAAGGAAACCATCCTCCCCAAGGGCAACAGCAACAAGCTCATCCCCAGAAAG
AACAACTGGGACCCTAAGAAGTACGGCGGCTTCGACAGCCCCACCGTGGCTTATAGCGTGCTGGTGACCT
ACGATATCGAGAAGGGAAAGAAAAAGAAGCTGAAGACCGTGAAAGAGCTGGTCGGCATCACCATCATGGA
GCGGAGCGCCTTTGAAAAGAACCCCATCGCCTACCTGGAAAAAAAAGGCTACCAGAATCCTCAGGAGGAC
GTGCTGATCAAACTGCCTAAGTACTCCCTGTTCGAGCTGGAAAACGGCAGACGTCGGATGCTGGCCAGCG
CTAAGGAACTCCAAAAGGGCAATCAGATGGTGCTTCCTGCCCATCTGGTGACCCTGCTGTACCACGCCAA
ACGGATCGATAAGAGCAACAATTCTGAGAGCCTGGAATACGTGGAAGAACACAGAAATGAATTCGACGAG
CTGCTGGACTATATCATTGATTTCAGCGAGAAGTATATCCTGGCTGATAAGAACCTGGAAAAGATCAAGA
AGCTTTACGAGCAGAACAACGAGGCCGACATCAAGGAGCTGGCCAAGAGCTTTATCAACCTGCTGACCTT
CACCGCCATGGGCGCCCCTGCCGCTTTCAAGTTCTTCGGCGAAACAATCGACAGAAAAAGATACACAAGC
ATCAAGGAACTGCTCAACGCCACCCTCATCCACCAGAGCATCACAGGTCTGTACGAGACAAGAATCGACC
TGGGCAAGCTGGGAGAGGATCACTCTGGCGGCTCAAAAAGAACCGCCGACGGCAGCGAATTCGAGCCCAA
GAAGAAGAGGAAAGTCGGAGGCGGTGGAAGCGGCGCAACAAACTTCTCTCTGCTGAAACAAGCCGGAGAT
GTCGAAGAGAATCCTGGACCGATGGTGAGCAAGGGCGAGGAGCTGTTCACCGGGGTGGTGCCCATCCTGG
TCGAGCTGGACGGCGACGTAAACGGCCACAAGTTCAGCGTGTCCGGCGAGGGCGAGGGCGATGCCACCTA
CGGCAAGCTGACCCTGAAGTTCATCTGCACCACCGGCAAGCTGCCCGTGCCCTGGCCCACCCTCGTGACC
ACCCTGACCTACGGCGTGCAGTGCTTCAGCCGCTACCCCGACCACATGAAGCAGCACGACTTCTTCAAGT
CCGCCATGCCCGAAGGCTACGTCCAGGAGCGCACCATCTTCTTCAAGGACGACGGCAACTACAAGACCCG
CGCCGAGGTGAAGTTCGAGGGCGACACCCTGGTGAACCGCATCGAGCTGAAGGGCATCGACTTCAAGGAG
GACGGCAACATCCTGGGGCACAAGCTGGAGTACAACTACAACAGCCACAACGTCTATATCATGGCCGACA
AGCAGAAGAACGGCATCAAGGTGAACTTCAAGATCCGCCACAACATCGAGGACGGCAGCGTGCAGCTCGC
CGACCACTACCAGCAGAACACCCCCATCGGCGACGGCCCCGTGCTGCTGCCCGACAACCACTACCTGAGC
ACCCAGTCCGCCCTGAGCAAAGACCCCAACGAGAAGCGCGATCACATGGTCCTGCTGGAGTTCGTGACCG
CCGCCGGGATCACTCTCGGCATGGACGAGCTGTACAAGTGACATCATCATCACCACGCCTCTGGAACAGG
CGGACCTAAAAAGAAGAGGAAGGTTTAAGGTACCGAGCTCGGATCCACTAGTCCAGTGTGGTGGAATTCT
GCAGATATCCAGCACAGTGGCGGCCGCTCGAGTCTAGAGGGCCCGTTTAAACCCGCTGATCAGCCTCGAC
TGTGCCTTCTAGTTGCCAGCCATCTGTTGTTTGCCCCTCCCCCGTGCCTTCCTTGACCCTGGAAGGTGCC
ACTCCCACTGTCCTTTCCTAATAAAATGAGGAAATTGCATCGCATTGTCTGAGTAGGTGTCATTCTATTC
TGGGGGGTGGGGTGGGGCAGGACAGCAAGGGGGAGGATTGGGAAGACAATAGCAGGCATGCTGGGGATGC
GGTGGGCTCTATGGCTTCTGAGGCGGAAAGAACCAGCTGGGGCTCTAGGGGGTATCCCC
[124 nt withheld, positions 9720-9843]
C
[91 nt withheld, positions 9845-9935]
A
[49 nt withheld, positions 9937-9985]
CCTTTGACGTTGGAGTCCACGTTCTTT
[37 nt withheld, positions 10013-10049]
ACCCTATCTCGGTCTATTCTTTTGATTTATAAGGGATTTTGCCGATTTCGGCCTATTGGTTAAAAAATGA
GCTGATTTAACAAAAATTTAACGCGAATTAATTCTGTGGAATGTGTGTCAGTTAGGGTGTGGAAAGTCCC
CAGGCTCCCCAGCAGGCAGAAGTATGCAAAGCATGCATCTCAATTAGTCAGCAACCAGGTGTGGAAAGTC
CCCAGGCTCCCCAGCAGGCAGAAGTATGCAAAGCATGCATCTCAATTAGTCAGCAACCATAGTCCCGCCC
CTAACTCCGCCCATCCCGCCCCTAACTCCGCCCAGTTCCGCCCATTCTCCGCCCCATGGC
